>Addgene plasmid #132684 | pENN.AAV.CB7.CI.PM20D2-flag.WPRE.rBG | addgene full sequence | sequence record 264379 | Addgene NGS Result
CTGCGCGCTCGCTCGCTCACTGAGGCCGCCCGGGCAAAGCCCGGGCGTCGGGCGACCTTTGGTCGCCCGG
CCTCAGTGAGCGAGCGAGCGCGCAGAGAGGGAGTGGCCAACTCCATCACTAGGGGTTCCTTGTAGTTAAT
GATTAACCCGCCATGCTACTTATCTACCAGGGTAATGGGGATCCTCTAGAACTATAGCTAGTCGACATTG
ATTATTGACTAGTTATTAATAGTAATCAATTACGGGGTCATTAGTTCATAGCCCATATATGGAGTTCCGC
GTTACATAACTTACGGTAAATGGCCCGCCTGGCTGACCGCCCAACGACCCCCGCCCATTGACGTCAATAA
TGACGTATGTTCCCATAGTAACGCCAATAGGGACTTTCCATTGACGTCAATGGGTGGAGTATTTACGGTA
AACTGCCCACTTGGCAGTACATCAAGTGTATCATATGCCAAGTACGCCCCCTATTGACGTCAATGACGGT
AAATGGCCCGCCTGGCATTATGCCCAGTACATGACCTTATGGGACTTTCCTACTTGGCAGTACATCTACG
TATTAGTCATCGCTATTACCATGGTCGAGGTGAGCCCCACGTTCTGCTTCACTCTCCCCATCTCCCCCCC
CTCCCCACCCCCAATTTTGTATTTATTTATTTTTTAATTATTTTGTGCAGCGATGGGGGCGGGGGGGGGG
GGGGGGCGCGCGCCAGGCGGGGCGGGGCGGGGCGAGGGGCGGGGCGGGGCGAGGCGGAGAGGTGCGGCGG
CAGCCAATCAGAGCGGCGCGCTCCGAAAGTTTCCTTTTATGGCGAGGCGGCGGCGGCGGCGGCCCTATAA
AAAGCGAAGCGCGCGGCGGGCGGGAGTCGCTGCGCGCTGCCTTCGCCCCGTGCCCCGCTCCGCCGCCGCC
TCGCGCCGCCCGCCCCGGCTCTGACTGACCGCGTTACTCCCACAGGTGAGCGGGCGGGACGGCCCTTCTC
CTCCGGGCTGTAATTAGCGCTTGGTTTAATGACGGCTTGTTTCTTTTCTGTGGCTGCGTGAAAGCCTTGA
GGGGCTCCGGGAGGGCCCTTTGTGCGGGGGGAGCGGCTCGGGGGGTGCGTGCGTGTGTGTGTGCGTGGGG
AGCGCCGCGTGCGGCTCCGCGCTGCCCGGCGGCTGTGAGCGCTGCGGGCGCGGCGCGGGGCTTTGTGCGC
TCCGCAGTGTGCGCGAGGGGAGCGCGGCCGGGGGCGGTGCCCCGCGGTGCGGGGGGGGCTGCGAGGGGAA
CAAAGGCTGCGTGCGGGGTGTGTGCGTGGGGGGGTGAGCAGGGGGTGTGGGCGCGTCGGTCGGGCTGCAA
CCCCCCCTGCACCCCCCTCCCCGAGTTGCTGAGCACGGCCCGGCTTCGGGTGCGGGGCTCCGTACGGGGC
GTGGCGCGGGGCTCGCCGTGCCGGGCGGGGGGTGGCGGCAGGTGGGGGTGCCGGGCGGGGCGGGGCCGCC
TCGGGCCGGGGAGGGCTCGGGGGAGGGGCGCGGCGGCCCCCGGAGCGCCGGCGGCTGTCGAGGCGCGGCG
AGCCGCAGCCATTGCCTTTTATGGTAATCGTGCGAGAGGGCGCAGGGACTTCCTTTGTCCCAAATCTGTG
CGGAGCCGAAATCTGGGAGGCGCCGCCGCACCCCCTCTAGCGGGCGCGGGGCGAAGCGGTGCGGCGCCGG
CAGGAAGGAAATGGGCGGGGAGGGCCTTCGTGCGTCGCCGCGCCGCCGTCCCCTTCTCCCTCTCCAGCCT
CGGGGCTGTCCGCGGGGGGACGGCTGCCTTCGGGGGGGACGGGGCAGGGCGGGGTTCGGCTTCTGGCGTG
TGACCGGCGGCTCTAGAGCCTCTGCTAACCATGTTCATGCCTTCTTCTTTTTCCTACAGCTCCTGGGCAA
CGTGCTGGTTATTGTGCTGTCTCATCATTTTGGCAAAGAATTCTGCAGATATCGCCACCATGGGTCCGGT
GGTGGAGCGGCCGGCCGAGCCCGGCACGAGCAGCGCCGCCGAGCTGGAGCTGCTGAAACGGCGAGCGGCC
GAGCGCATCGACGAGGCGGCCGAGCGCCTGGGCGCGCTGAGCCGCGCCATCTGGAGCGCGCCCGAGCTGG
CCTACGAAGAGCACCGCGCGCACGGCGAGCTCACGCGCTTCTTCGAGTGCGAGCCGCCGGCCGCCTCGTG
GGCGGTGCAGCCGCACTTCGGGCTCCCCACCGCCTTCCGTGCCGAGTGGGCGCCGCCGGAGTCCGCGGCG
GGGCCCCGCGCGCTGCAGGTGGCCTTCCTGTGCGAGTACGACGCGCTGCCAGCCCTGGGCCACGCCTGCG
GCCACAACCTCATCGCCGAGGTCGGGGTGGCTGCGGCGCTCGGCCTGCGGGCTGCGCTGGAGAGCATCGC
TGCGCCGCCGCCGGTCAAGGTGATTGTCCTGGGAACCCCTGCAGAAGAAGATGGTGGTGGCAAAATTGAT
CTAATTGAAGCAGGTGCCTTCGAAAACCTTGATGTTGTTTTTATGGCTCATCCCTCTCAGGAGAACGCTG
CCTATCTCCCGGATGTGGCCGAGCACGATGTGACTGTGAAGTACTACGGAAAAGCGTCTCACGCTGCCGC
TTACCCTTGGGAGGGTGTGAACGCCTTGGACGCTGCAGTTCTTGCCTATACCAACCTCTCTGTGTTAAGA
CAGCAGATGAAACCAACCTGGAGAGTTCATGGTATAATAAAAAACGGTGGTGTGAAGCCCAATATCATCC
CCTCTTACTCTGAACTCGTCTATTACTTCCGTGCGCCCTCCATGAAGGAGCTTCAAGTTCTGACCAAAAA
GGCAGAAGATTGCTTCAGAGCTGCGGCTTTGGCTACGGGCTGCACAGTAGACATTGAAAGTGAAGCACAT
GATTATTACAATGTCATTCCCAATAAGACCCTGTGCAGTGCGTATACGGAGAACGGGAAGAAACTGGGAA
TGGAGTTCATTTCAGAAGATGCGGTACTGAATGGCCCTTCAGGCTCTACTGATTTTGGAAATGTCAGTTT
CGTGGTTCCTGGGATTCACCCGTATTTTTACATTGGGACTGATGCCTTGAATCACACGGAGCAGTACACA
GAAGCTGCAGGATCACAAGCGGCTCAGCTGTACACGCTGCGTACAGCCAAGGCTCTGGCAATGACCGCAC
TGGACGTCATCTTTAAGCCTGCATTGCTCGAAGGAGTCAGGAAGGAGTTTAAATGTAAACTTCAAGAAGA
GCAGCTTTTAAATACAGCAGCAGACTACAAGGACGATGACGACAAGTAGTAATGACTCGAGCCTAAGCTT
ATCGATAATCAACCTCTGGATTACAAAATTTGTGAAAGATTGACTGGTATTCTTAACTATGTTGCTCCTT
TTACGCTATGTGGATACGCTGCTTTAATGCCTTTGTATCATGCTATTGCTTCCCGTATGGCTTTCATTTT
CTCCTCCTTGTATAAATCCTGGTTGCTGTCTCTTTATGAGGAGTTGTGGCCCGTTGTCAGGCAACGTGGC
GTGGTGTGCACTGTGTTTGCTGACGCAACCCCCACTGGTTGGGGCATTGCCACCACCTGTCAGCTCCTTT
CCGGGACTTTCGCTTTCCCCCTCCCTATTGCCACGGCGGAACTCATCGCCGCCTGCCTTGCCCGCTGCTG
GACAGGGGCTCGGCTGTTGGGCACTGACAATTCCGTGGTGTTGTCGGGGAAATCATCGTCCTTTCCTTGG
CTGCTCGCCTGTGTTGCCACCTGGATTCTGCGCGGGACGTCCTTCTGCTACGTCCCTTCGGCCCTCAATC
CAGCGGACCTTCCTTCCCGCGGCCTGCTGCCGGCTCTGCGGCCTCTTCCGCGTCTTCGCCTTCGCCCTCA
GACGAGTCGGATCTCCCTTTGGGCCGCCTCCCCGCATCGATACCGTCGATGAGGATCCGATCTTTTTCCC
TCTGCCAAAAATTATGGGGACATCATGAAGCCCCTTGAGCATCTGACTTCTGGCTAATAAAGGAAATTTA
TTTTCATTGCAATAGTGTGTTGGAATTTTTTGTGTCTCTCACTCGGAAGCAATTCGTTGATCTGAATTTC
GACCACCCATAATACCCATTACCCTGGTAGATAAGTAGCATGGCGGGTTAATCATTAACTACAAGGAACC
CCTAGTGATGGAGTTGGCCACTCCCTCTCTGCGCGCTCGCTCGCTCACTGAGGCCGGGCGACCAAAGGTC
GCCCGACGCCCGGGCTTTGCCCGGGCGGCCTCAGTGAGCGAGCGAGCGCGCAGCCTTAATTAACCTAATT
CACTGGCCGTCGTTTTACAACGTCGTGACTGGGAAAACCCTGGCGTTACCCAACTTAATCGCCTTGCAGC
ACATCCCCCTTTCGCCAGCTGGCGTAATAGCGAAGAGGCCCGCACCGATCGCCCTTCCCAACAGTTGCGC
AGCCTGAATGGCGAATGGG
[124 nt withheld, positions 4430-4553]
C
[91 nt withheld, positions 4555-4645]
A
[49 nt withheld, positions 4647-4695]
CCTTTGACGTTGGAGTCCACGTTCTTT
[37 nt withheld, positions 4723-4759]
ACCCTATCTCGGTCTATTCTTTTGATTTATAAGGGATTTTGCCGATTTCGGCCTATTGGTTAAAAAATGA
GCTGATTTAACAAAAATTTAACGCGAATTTTAACAAAATATTAACGCTTACAATTTAGGTGGCACTTTTC
GGGGAAATGTGCGCGGAACCCCTATTTGTTTATTTTTCTAAATACATTCAAATATGTATCCGCTCATGAG
ACAATAACCCTGATAAATGCTTCAATAATATTGAAAAAGGAAGAGTATGAGTATTCAACATTTCCGTGTC
GCCCTTATTCCCTTTTTTGCGGCATTTTGCCTTCCTGTTTTTGCTCACCCAGAAACGCTGGTGAAAGTAA
AAGATGCTGAAGATCAGTTGGGTGCACGAGTGGGTTACATCGAACTGGATCTCAACAGCGGTAAGATCCT
TGAGAGTTTTCGCCCCGAAGAACGTTTTCCAATGATGAGCACTTTTAAAGTTCTGCTATGTGGCGCGGTA
TTATCCCGTATTGACGCCGGGCAAGAGCAACTCGGTCGCCGCATACACTATTCTCAGAATGACTTGGTTG
AGTACTCACCAGTCACAGAAAAGCATCTTACGGATGGCATGACAGTAAGAGAATTATGCAGTGCTGCCAT
AACCATGAGTGATAACACTGCGGCCAACTTACTTCTGACAACGATCGGAGGACCGAAGGAGCTAACCGCT
TTTTTGCACAACATGGGGGATCATGTAACTCGCCTTGATCGTTGGGAACCGGAGCTGAATGAAGCCATAC
CAAACGACGAGCGTGACACCACGATGCCTGTAGCAATGGCAACAACGTTGCGCAAACTATTAACTGGCGA
ACTACTTACTCTAGCTTCCCGGCAACAATTAATAGACTGGATGGAGGCGGATAAAGTTGCAGGACCACTT
CTGCGCTCGGCCCTTCCGGCTGGCTGGTTTATTGCTGATAAATCTGGAGCCGGTGAGCGTGGGTCTCGCG
GTATCATTGCAGCACTGGGGCCAGATGGTAAGCCCTCCCGTATCGTAGTTATCTACACGACGGGGAGTCA
GGCAACTATGGATGAACGAAATAGACAGATCGCTGAGATAGGTGCCTCACTGATTAAGCATTGGTAACTG
TCAGACCAAGTTTACTCATATATACTTTAGATTGATTTAAAACTTCATTTTTAATTTAAAAGGATCTAGG
TGAAGATCCTTTTTGATAATCTCATGACCAAAATCCCTTAACGTGAGTTTTCGTTCCACTGAGCGTCAGA
CCCCGTAGAAAAGATCAAAGGATCTTCTTGAGATCCTTTTTTTCTGCGCGTAATCTGCTGCTTGCAAACA
AAAAAACCACCGCTACCAGCGGTGGTTTGTTTGCCGGATCAAGAGCTACCAACTCTTTTTCCGAAGGTAA
CTGGCTTCAGCAGAGCGCAGATACCAAATACTGTTCTTCTAGTGTAGCCGTAGTTAGGCCACCACTTCAA
GAACTCTGTAGCACCGCCTACATACCTCGCTCTGCTAATCCTGTTACCAGTGGCTGCTGCCAGTGGCGAT
AAGTCGTGTCTTACCGGGTTGGACTCAAGACGATAGTTACCGGATAAGGCGCAGCGGTCGGGCTGAACGG
GGGGTTCGTGCACACAGCCCAGCTTGGAGCGAACGACCTACACCGAACTGAGATACCTACAGCGTGAGCT
ATGAGAAAGCGCCACGCTTCCCGAAGGGAGAAAGGCGGACAGGTATCCGGTAAGCGGCAGGGTCGGAACA
GGAGAGCGCACGAGGGAGCTTCCAGGGGGAAACGCCTGGTATCTTTATAGTCCTGTCGGGTTTCGCCACC
TCTGACTTGAGCGTCGATTTTTGTGATGCTCGTCAGGGGGGCGGAGCCTATGGAAAAACGCCAGCAACGC
GGCCTTTTTACGGTTCCTGGCCTTTTGCTGGCCTTTTGCTCACATGTTCTTTCCTGCGTTATCCCCTGAT
TCTGTGGATAACCGTATTACCGCCTTTGAGTGAGCTGATACCGCTCGCCGCAGCCGAACGACCGAGCGCA
GCGAGTCAGTGAGCGAGGAAGCGGAAGAGCGCCCAATACGCAAACCGCCTCTCCCCGCGCGTTGGCCGAT
TCATTAATGCAGCTGGCACGACAGGTTTCCCGACTGGAAAGCGGGCAGTGAGCGCAACGCAATTAATGTG
AGTTAGCTCACTCATTAGGCACCCCAGGCTTTACACTTTATGCTTCCGGCTCGTATGTTGTGTGGAATTG
TGAGCGGATAACAATTTCACACAGGAAACAGCTATGACCATGATTACGCCAGATTTAATTAAGGCCTTAA
TTAGG
Features (pLannotate 1.2.2; 18 found; start..end, strand, type, name):
    204..583     +  enhancer       CMV enhancer: human cytomegalovirus immediate early enhancer
    585..862     +  promoter       chicken β-actin promoter: No description available
    863..1879    +  intron         chimeric intron: chimera between introns from chicken β-actin and rabbit β-globin
   1877..1933    +  CDS            HBB (fragment): HBB_LEPEU - Experimental evidence at protein level: Swiss-Prot protein existence level 1. Involved in oxygen transport from the lung to the various peripheral tissues. From Lepus europaeus (European hare).
   1950..3242    +  CDS            Pm20d2: P20D2_MOUSE - Also known as Acy1l2, Gm424. Experimental evidence at protein level: Swiss-Prot protein existence level 1. From Mus musculus (Mouse).
   3297..3885    +  misc_feature   WPRE: woodchuck hepatitis virus posttranscriptional regulatory element
   3976..4031    +  polyA_signal   β-globin poly(A) signal: rabbit β-globin polyadenylation signal (Gil and Proudfoot, 1987)
   4124..4254    +  repeat_region  AAV2 ITR (fragment): inverted terminal repeat of adeno-associated virus serotype 2 inverted
   4268..4425    +  CDS            lacZα (fragment): LacZα fragment of β-galactosidase; lacZ fragment
   4430..4858    +  rep_origin     f1 ori (sequence partly withheld): f1 bacteriophage origin of replication; arrow indicates direction of (+) strand synthesis
   4911..5015    +  promoter       AmpR promoter: bla
   5016..5876    +  CDS            AmpR: β-lactamase; bla; confers resistance to ampicillin, carbenicillin, and related antibiotics
   6047..6635    +  rep_origin     ori: high-copy-number ColE1/pMB1/pBR322/pUC origin of replication
   6818..6910    +  CDS            lacI (fragment): lac repressor; lacI; The lac repressor binds to the lac operator to inhibit transcription in E. coli. This inhibition can be relieved by adding lactose or isopropyl-β-D-thiogalactopyranoside (IPTG).
   6923..6944    +  protein_bind   CAP binding site: CAP binding activates transcription in the presence of cAMP. E. coli catabolite activator protein
   6959..6989    +  promoter       lac promoter: promoter for the E. coli lac operon
   6997..7013    +  protein_bind   lac operator: The lac repressor binds to the lac operator to inhibit transcription in E. coli. This inhibition can be relieved by adding lactose or isopropyl-β-D-thiogalactopyranoside (IPTG). lac repressor encoded by lacI
   7074..130     -  repeat_region  AAV2 ITR (fragment) (across the origin): inverted terminal repeat of adeno-associated virus serotype 2 inverted
