[The description below was written by a language model from this plasmid's Addgene catalogue record and pLannotate feature annotations shown in this document.]
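Description:
pENN.AAV.CB7.CI.PM20D2-flag.WPRE.rBG is an adeno-associated virus transfer (cis) plasmid built on the Penn Vector Core pENN.AAV.CB7.CI backbone, about 7.1 kb in total, for expressing mouse PM20D2 (peptidase M20 domain containing 2, also known as Acy1l2) in mammalian cells or tissues. It is maintained in E. coli through a high-copy ColE1/pUC-type origin and selected with ampicillin via the β-lactamase gene. An f1 origin and remnants of the lac region (lacZα and lacI fragments, lac promoter and operator, CAP site) lie in the bacterial backbone and are cloning-vector leftovers rather than functional parts of the payload. The record lists a recombination-deficient strain for growth, consistent with the need to keep the repeat-containing ITRs intact.

The expression cassette sits between two AAV2 inverted terminal repeats, which are the only cis elements needed for replication and packaging of the intervening DNA into AAV particles when rep, cap and helper functions are supplied in trans. Transcription is driven by the CB7 arrangement: the CMV immediate-early enhancer joined to the chicken β-actin promoter, followed by a chimeric chicken β-actin/rabbit β-globin intron ("CI") that promotes splicing and strong, broadly active expression. A short β-globin fragment annotated just after the intron is probably residual exon sequence. The roughly 1.3–1.4 kb Pm20d2 coding sequence, cloned between EcoRV and XhoI, carries a C-terminal FLAG tag according to the catalogue entry, although the tag is not separately annotated in the feature table. A WPRE downstream enhances transcript stability and expression, and the rabbit β-globin polyadenylation signal (rBG) terminates the message. The associated work concerns in vivo metabolomic annotation of enzyme pathways, so the construct fits AAV-mediated overexpression of this enzyme in mice, with the tag available for detection.
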