Addgene plasmid #132684: pENN.AAV.CB7.CI.PM20D2-flag.WPRE.rBG
Purpose: AAV plasmid encoding mouse PM20D2 with C-terminal flag tag
Depositing lab: Jonathan Long. Depositing organization: Stanford University. Publication: Family-wide Annotation of Enzymatic Pathways by Parallel In Vivo Metabolomics. Kim JT, Li VL, Terrell SM, Fischer CR, Long JZ. Cell Chem Biol. 2019 Nov 21;26(11):1623-1629.e3. doi: 10.1016/j.chembiol.2019.09.009. Epub 2019 Oct 3. PubMed 31587987.
Backbone
  Vector backbone: pENN.AAV.CB7.CI.insert.WPRE.rBG
  Backbone manufacturer: Penn Vector Core
  Backbone size w/o insert (bp): 5700
  Total vector size (bp): 7100
  Vector type: AAV
Growth in bacteria
  Bacterial resistance: Ampicillin, 100 μg/mL
  Growth temperature: 37°C
  Growth strain: NEB Stable
  Copy number: High Copy
Gene/Insert
  Gene/Insert name: Peptidase M20 domain containing 2 (alt name: PM20D2)
  Species: M. musculus (mouse)
  Insert size (bp): 1400
  Entrez Gene: Pm20d2 (a.k.a. Acy1l2, Gm424)
  Promoter: Chicken b-actin
  Tag / fusion protein: Flag (C terminal on insert)
  Cloning method: Restriction Enzyme; 5′ cloning site EcoRV (not destroyed); 3′ cloning site XhoI (not destroyed)
  Sequencing primers: 5′ n/a; 3′ WPRE-R, CATAGCGTAAAAGGAGCAACA
Terms and licenses: Academic/Nonprofit Terms; Industry Terms: Not Available to Industry
How to cite: pENN.AAV.CB7.CI.PM20D2-flag.WPRE.rBG was a gift from Jonathan Long (Addgene plasmid # 132684 ; http://n2t.net/addgene:132684 ; RRID:Addgene_132684)
